Addgene plasmid #122803: pAC10083_pLX-NpuDnaE(C)-Puro(^C;159-199)-IRES-mCherry
Purpose: Plasmid 83:Lentiviral vector encoding NpuDnaE(C)-Puro(^C;159-199)and mCherry
Depositing lab: Albert Cheng. Publication: Split Selectable Markers. Jillette N, Du M, Cheng AW. bioRxiv 452979 10.1101/452979.
Backbone
  Vector backbone: pAC10096_pLX-DEST-IRES-mCherry (Addgene# 122816)
  Vector type: Mammalian Expression, Lentiviral
  Selectable markers: NpuDnaE(C)-Puro(^C;159-199)
Growth in bacteria
  Bacterial resistance: Ampicillin, 100 μg/mL
  Growth temperature: 30°C
  Growth strain: NEB Stable
  Copy number: Unknown
Gene/Insert
  Gene/Insert name: NpuDnaE(C)-Puro(^C;159-199)
  Species: Synthetic
  Cloning method: Gateway Cloning
  Sequencing primers: 5′ CMV-Forward; 3′ IRES-R
Terms and licenses: Academic/Nonprofit Terms; Industry Terms: Not Available to Industry
Depositor comments: Please visit https://www.biorxiv.org/content/10.1101/452979v2 for BioRxiv preprint.
How to cite: pAC10083_pLX-NpuDnaE(C)-Puro(^C;159-199)-IRES-mCherry was a gift from Albert Cheng (Addgene plasmid # 122803)
