[The description below was written by a language model from this plasmid's Addgene catalogue record and pLannotate feature annotations shown in this document.]
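Description:
pAC10083_pLX-NpuDnaE(C)-Puro(^C;159-199)-IRES-mCherry is a third-generation-style, self-inactivating HIV-1 lentiviral expression vector made by Gateway recombination into a pLX-DEST-IRES-mCherry destination backbone. In bacteria it is maintained through a high-copy ColE1/pUC-type origin with ampicillin resistance (AmpR), and it also carries an f1 origin. The viral portion comprises an RSV promoter fused to a truncated 5' LTR, the Ψ packaging signal with a partial gag segment, the RRE for Rev-dependent export of the genomic RNA, a cPPT/CTS, WPRE to boost transcript expression, and a ΔU3 3' LTR followed by an SV40 polyadenylation signal and SV40 origin.

The payload sits between attB1 and attB2 sites downstream of a CMV enhancer/promoter. It is a synthetic fusion of the C-terminal half of the Npu DnaE split intein to a C-terminal fragment of puromycin N-acetyltransferase (residues 159–199 by the construct name). The feature table detects only the PuroR fragment, with the unannotated stretch upstream presumably holding the intein part. A V5 tag is annotated just after attB2, though the record does not say whether it is translated in frame with the insert. An EMCV IRES then drives mCherry from the same transcript, marking transduced cells red. An hPGK promoter is also annotated just upstream of the cPPT/CTS, and its role is not stated in the record.

The fragment alone should not confer puromycin resistance. The design is a split selectable marker, in which protein trans-splicing with a partner vector supplying the complementary N-terminal Puro–intein half would reconstitute the enzyme. A single drug can then select for cells carrying both constructs.
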