Features (pLannotate 1.2.2; 32 found; start..end, strand, type, name):
     65..368     +  enhancer       CMV enhancer: human cytomegalovirus immediate early enhancer
    369..572     +  promoter       CMV promoter: human cytomegalovirus (CMV) immediate early promoter
    595..619     +  protein_bind   attB1: mutant version of attB; recombination site for the Gateway® BP reaction BP Clonase™
    753..879     +  CDS            PuroR (fragment): puromycin N-acetyltransferase; pac from Streptomyces alboniger; confers resistance to puromycin
    895..919     -  protein_bind   attB2: mutant version of attB; recombination site for the Gateway® BP reaction BP Clonase™
    921..962     +  CDS            V5 tag: epitope tag from simian virus 5
   1001..1561    +  misc_feature   IRES: internal ribosome entry site (IRES) of the encephalomyocarditis virus (EMCV)
   1564..2271    +  CDS            mCherry: mCherry is a basic (constitutively fluorescent) red fluorescent protein published in 2004, derived from Discosoma sp.. It is reported to be a very rapidly-maturing monomer with low acid sensitivity.
   2298..2886    +  misc_feature   WPRE: woodchuck hepatitis virus posttranscriptional regulatory element
   2937..2956    +  misc_feature   cPPT/CTS (fragment): central polypurine tract and central termination sequence of HIV-1
   2958..3191    +  LTR            3' LTR (ΔU3): self-inactivating 3' long terminal repeat (LTR) from HIV-1
   3269..3390    +  polyA_signal   SV40 poly(A) signal: SV40 polyadenylation signal
   3430..3565    +  rep_origin     SV40 ori: SV40 origin of replication
   3586..3604    -  promoter       T7 promoter: promoter for bacteriophage T7 RNA polymerase
   3612..3767    +  CDS            lacZα (fragment): LacZα fragment of β-galactosidase; lacZ fragment
   3772..4200    +  rep_origin     f1 ori (sequence partly withheld): f1 bacteriophage origin of replication; arrow indicates direction of (+) strand synthesis
   4253..4357    +  promoter       AmpR promoter: bla
   4358..5218    +  CDS            AmpR: β-lactamase; bla; confers resistance to ampicillin, carbenicillin, and related antibiotics
   5389..5977    +  rep_origin     ori: high-copy-number ColE1/pMB1/pBR322/pUC origin of replication
   6160..6252    +  CDS            lacI (fragment): lac repressor; lacI; The lac repressor binds to the lac operator to inhibit transcription in E. coli. This inhibition can be relieved by adding lactose or isopropyl-β-D-thiogalactopyranoside (IPTG).
   6265..6286    +  protein_bind   CAP binding site: CAP binding activates transcription in the presence of cAMP. E. coli catabolite activator protein
   6301..6331    +  promoter       lac promoter: promoter for the E. coli lac operon
   6339..6355    +  protein_bind   lac operator: The lac repressor binds to the lac operator to inhibit transcription in E. coli. This inhibition can be relieved by adding lactose or isopropyl-β-D-thiogalactopyranoside (IPTG). lac repressor encoded by lacI
   6400..6418    +  promoter       T3 promoter: promoter for bacteriophage T3 RNA polymerase
   6446..6672    +  promoter       RSV promoter: Rous sarcoma virus enhancer/promoter
   6673..6853    +  LTR            5' LTR (truncated): truncated 5' long terminal repeat (LTR) from HIV-1
   6900..7025    +  misc_feature   HIV-1 Ψ: packaging signal of human immunodeficiency virus type 1
   7009..7372    +  CDS            HIV-1 gag (fragment): gag protein from human immunodeficiency virus 1; gag
   7518..7751    +  misc_feature   RRE: The Rev response element (RRE) of HIV-1 allows for Rev-dependent mRNA export from the nucleus to the cytoplasm.
   8128..8154    +  CDS            Rev (fragment): human immunodeficiency virus 1 (HIV-1) Rev protein; rev; enhances nuclear export of unspliced and incompletely spliced viral mRNAs
   8155..8655    +  promoter       hPGK promoter: human phosphoglycerate kinase 1 promoter
   8717..8834    +  misc_feature   cPPT/CTS: central polypurine tract and central termination sequence of HIV-1
>Addgene plasmid #122803 | pAC10083_pLX-NpuDnaE(C)-Puro(^C;159-199)-IRES-mCherry | depositor full sequence | sequence record 234308 | pAC10083_pLX-NpuDnaE(C)-Puro(^C;159-199)-IRES-mCherry sequence 8886 bps
CCCGGGGTTATTAATAGTAATCAATTACGGGGTCATTAGTTCATAGCCCATATATGGAGTTCCGCGTTAC
ATAACTTACGGTAAATGGCCCGCCTGGCTGACCGCCCAACGACCCCCGCCCATTGACGTCAATAATGACG
TATGTTCCCATAGTAACGCCAATAGGGACTTTCCATTGACGTCAATGGGTGGAGTATTTACGGTAAACTG
CCCACTTGGCAGTACATCAAGTGTATCATATGCCAAGTACGCCCCCTATTGACGTCAATGACGGTAAATG
GCCCGCCTGGCATTATGCCCAGTACATGACCTTATGGGACTTTCCTACTTGGCAGTACATCTACGTATTA
GTCATCGCTATTACCATGGTGATGCGGTTTTGGCAGTACATCAATGGGCGTGGATAGCGGTTTGACTCAC
GGGGATTTCCAAGTCTCCACCCCATTGACGTCAATGGGAGTTTGTTTTGGCACCAAAATCAACGGGACTT
TCCAAAATGTCGTAACAACTCCGCCCCATTGACGCAAATGGGCGGTAGGCGTGTACGGTGGGAGGTCTAT
ATAAGCAGAGCTCTCTGGCTAACTGTCGGGATCAACAAGTTTGTACAAAAAAGCAGGCTCCGAATTCACC
GGTGCCGCCACCATGATTAAGATCGCTACGCGGAAGTACCTGGGGAAACAGAACGTCTACGACATAGGTG
TGGAGCGCGATCACAACTTTGCTCTGAAAAATGGATTTATCGCCAGCAACTGCTTCCTGGAGACCTCCGC
GCCCCGCAACCTCCCCTTCTACGAGCGGCTCGGCTTCACCGTCACCGCCGACGTCGAGGTGCCCGAAGGA
CCGCGCACCTGGTGCATGACCCGCAAGCCCGGTGCCTGATTAATTAAGAATTCGACCCAGCTTTCTTGTA
CAAAGTGGTTGGTAAGCCTATCCCTAACCCTCTCCTCGGTCTCGATTCTACGTAGTAATGAGCTAGCAGT
CTCGAGGTTAACGAATTCCGCCCCCCCCCTAACGTTACTGGCCGAAGCCGCTTGGAATAAGGCCGGTGTG
CGCTTGTCTATATGTTATTTTCCACCATATTGCCGTCTTTTGGCAATGTGAGGGCCCGGAAACCTGGCCC
TGTCTTCTTGACGAGCATTCCTAGGGGTCTTTCCCCTCTCGCCAAAGGAATGCAAGGTCTGTTGAATGTC
GTGAAGGAAGCAGTTCCTCTGGAAGCTTCTTGAAGACAAACAACGTCTGTAGCGACCCTTTGCAGGCAGC
GGAACCCCCCACCTGGCGACAGGTGCCCCTGCGGCCAAAAGCCACGTGTATAAGATACACCTGCAAAGGC
GGCACAACCCCAGTGCCACGTTGTGAGTTGGATAGTTGTGGAAAGAGTCAAATGGCTCTCCTCAAGCGTA
TTCAACAAGGGGCTGAAGGATGCCCAGAAGGTACCCCATTGTATGGGATCTGATCTGGGGCCTCGGTGCA
CATGCTTTACATGTGTTTAGTCGAGGTTAAAAAAACGTCTAGGCCCCCCGAACCACGGGGACGTGGTTTT
CCTTTGAAAAACACGATAATACCATGGTGAGCAAGGGCGAGGAGGATAACATGGCCATCATCAAGGAGTT
CATGCGCTTCAAGGTGCACATGGAGGGCTCCGTGAACGGCCACGAGTTCGAGATCGAGGGCGAGGGCGAG
GGCCGCCCCTACGAGGGCACCCAGACCGCCAAGCTGAAGGTGACCAAGGGTGGCCCCCTGCCCTTCGCCT
GGGACATCCTGTCCCCTCAGTTCATGTACGGCTCCAAGGCCTACGTGAAGCACCCCGCCGACATCCCCGA
CTACTTGAAGCTGTCCTTCCCCGAGGGCTTCAAGTGGGAGCGCGTGATGAACTTCGAGGACGGCGGCGTG
GTGACCGTGACCCAGGACTCCTCCCTGCAGGACGGCGAGTTCATCTACAAGGTGAAGCTGCGCGGCACCA
ACTTCCCCTCCGACGGCCCCGTAATGCAGAAGAAGACCATGGGCTGGGAGGCCTCCTCCGAGCGGATGTA
CCCCGAGGACGGCGCCCTGAAGGGCGAGATCAAGCAGAGGCTGAAGCTGAAGGACGGCGGCCACTACGAC
GCTGAGGTCAAGACCACCTACAAGGCCAAGAAGCCCGTGCAGCTGCCCGGCGCCTACAACGTCAACATCA
AGTTGGACATCACCTCCCACAACGAGGACTACACCATCGTGGAACAGTACGAACGCGCCGAGGGCCGCCA
CTCCACCGGCGGCATGGACGAGCTGTACAAGTAACACCGGTGGCGCGTTAAGTCGACAATCAACCTCTGG
ATTACAAAATTTGTGAAAGATTGACTGGTATTCTTAACTATGTTGCTCCTTTTACGCTATGTGGATACGC
TGCTTTAATGCCTTTGTATCATGCTATTGCTTCCCGTATGGCTTTCATTTTCTCCTCCTTGTATAAATCC
TGGTTGCTGTCTCTTTATGAGGAGTTGTGGCCCGTTGTCAGGCAACGTGGCGTGGTGTGCACTGTGTTTG
CTGACGCAACCCCCACTGGTTGGGGCATTGCCACCACCTGTCAGCTCCTTTCCGGGACTTTCGCTTTCCC
CCTCCCTATTGCCACGGCGGAACTCATCGCCGCCTGCCTTGCCCGCTGCTGGACAGGGGCTCGGCTGTTG
GGCACTGACAATTCCGTGGTGTTGTCGGGGAAATCATCGTCCTTTCCTTGGCTGCTCGCCTGTGTTGCCA
CCTGGATTCTGCGCGGGACGTCCTTCTGCTACGTCCCTTCGGCCCTCAATCCAGCGGACCTTCCTTCCCG
CGGCCTGCTGCCGGCTCTGCGGCCTCTTCCGCGTCTTCGCCTTCGCCCTCAGACGAGTCGGATCTCCCTT
TGGGCCGCCTCCCCGCGTCGACTTTAAGACCAATGACTTACAAGGCAGCTGTAGATCTTAGCCACTTTTT
AAAAGAAAAGGGGGGACTGGAAGGGCTAATTCACTCCCAACGAAGACAAGATCTGCTTTTTGCTTGTACT
GGGTCTCTCTGGTTAGACCAGATCTGAGCCTGGGAGCTCTCTGGCTAACTAGGGAACCCACTGCTTAAGC
CTCAATAAAGCTTGCCTTGAGTGCTTCAAGTAGTGTGTGCCCGTCTGTTGTGTGACTCTGGTAACTAGAG
ATCCCTCAGACCCTTTTAGTCAGTGTGGAAAATCTCTAGCAGTACGTATAGTAGTTCATGTCATCTTATT
ATTCAGTATTTATAACTTGCAAAGAAATGAATATCAGAGAGTGAGAGGAACTTGTTTATTGCAGCTTATA
ATGGTTACAAATAAAGCAATAGCATCACAAATTTCACAAATAAAGCATTTTTTTCACTGCATTCTAGTTG
TGGTTTGTCCAAACTCATCAATGTATCTTATCATGTCTGGCTCTAGCTATCCCGCCCCTAACTCCGCCCA
TCCCGCCCCTAACTCCGCCCAGTTCCGCCCATTCTCCGCCCCATGGCTGACTAATTTTTTTTATTTATGC
AGAGGCCGAGGCCGCCTCGGCCTCTGAGCTATTCCAGAAGTAGTGAGGAGGCTTTTTTGGAGGCCTAGGG
ACGTACCCAATTCGCCCTATAGTGAGTCGTATTACGCGCGCTCACTGGCCGTCGTTTTACAACGTCGTGA
CTGGGAAAACCCTGGCGTTACCCAACTTAATCGCCTTGCAGCACATCCCCCTTTCGCCAGCTGGCGTAAT
AGCGAAGAGGCCCGCACCGATCGCCCTTCCCAACAGTTGCGCAGCCTGAATGGCGAATGGG
[124 nt withheld, positions 3772-3895]
C
[91 nt withheld, positions 3897-3987]
A
[49 nt withheld, positions 3989-4037]
CCTTTGACGTTGGAGTCCACGTTCTTT
[37 nt withheld, positions 4065-4101]
ACCCTATCTCGGTCTATTCTTTTGATTTATAAGGGATTTTGCCGATTTCGGCCTATTGGTTAAAAAATGA
GCTGATTTAACAAAAATTTAACGCGAATTTTAACAAAATATTAACGCTTACAATTTAGGTGGCACTTTTC
GGGGAAATGTGCGCGGAACCCCTATTTGTTTATTTTTCTAAATACATTCAAATATGTATCCGCTCATGAG
ACAATAACCCTGATAAATGCTTCAATAATATTGAAAAAGGAAGAGTATGAGTATTCAACATTTCCGTGTC
GCCCTTATTCCCTTTTTTGCGGCATTTTGCCTTCCTGTTTTTGCTCACCCAGAAACGCTGGTGAAAGTAA
AAGATGCTGAAGATCAGTTGGGTGCACGAGTGGGTTACATCGAACTGGATCTCAACAGCGGTAAGATCCT
TGAGAGTTTTCGCCCCGAAGAACGTTTTCCAATGATGAGCACTTTTAAAGTTCTGCTATGTGGCGCGGTA
TTATCCCGTATTGACGCCGGGCAAGAGCAACTCGGTCGCCGCATACACTATTCTCAGAATGACTTGGTTG
AGTACTCACCAGTCACAGAAAAGCATCTTACGGATGGCATGACAGTAAGAGAATTATGCAGTGCTGCCAT
AACCATGAGTGATAACACTGCGGCCAACTTACTTCTGACAACGATCGGAGGACCGAAGGAGCTAACCGCT
TTTTTGCACAACATGGGGGATCATGTAACTCGCCTTGATCGTTGGGAACCGGAGCTGAATGAAGCCATAC
CAAACGACGAGCGTGACACCACGATGCCTGTAGCAATGGCAACAACGTTGCGCAAACTATTAACTGGCGA
ACTACTTACTCTAGCTTCCCGGCAACAATTAATAGACTGGATGGAGGCGGATAAAGTTGCAGGACCACTT
CTGCGCTCGGCCCTTCCGGCTGGCTGGTTTATTGCTGATAAATCTGGAGCCGGTGAGCGTGGGTCTCGCG
GTATCATTGCAGCACTGGGGCCAGATGGTAAGCCCTCCCGTATCGTAGTTATCTACACGACGGGGAGTCA
GGCAACTATGGATGAACGAAATAGACAGATCGCTGAGATAGGTGCCTCACTGATTAAGCATTGGTAACTG
TCAGACCAAGTTTACTCATATATACTTTAGATTGATTTAAAACTTCATTTTTAATTTAAAAGGATCTAGG
TGAAGATCCTTTTTGATAATCTCATGACCAAAATCCCTTAACGTGAGTTTTCGTTCCACTGAGCGTCAGA
CCCCGTAGAAAAGATCAAAGGATCTTCTTGAGATCCTTTTTTTCTGCGCGTAATCTGCTGCTTGCAAACA
AAAAAACCACCGCTACCAGCGGTGGTTTGTTTGCCGGATCAAGAGCTACCAACTCTTTTTCCGAAGGTAA
CTGGCTTCAGCAGAGCGCAGATACCAAATACTGTTCTTCTAGTGTAGCCGTAGTTAGGCCACCACTTCAA
GAACTCTGTAGCACCGCCTACATACCTCGCTCTGCTAATCCTGTTACCAGTGGCTGCTGCCAGTGGCGAT
AAGTCGTGTCTTACCGGGTTGGACTCAAGACGATAGTTACCGGATAAGGCGCAGCGGTCGGGCTGAACGG
GGGGTTCGTGCACACAGCCCAGCTTGGAGCGAACGACCTACACCGAACTGAGATACCTACAGCGTGAGCT
ATGAGAAAGCGCCACGCTTCCCGAAGGGAGAAAGGCGGACAGGTATCCGGTAAGCGGCAGGGTCGGAACA
GGAGAGCGCACGAGGGAGCTTCCAGGGGGAAACGCCTGGTATCTTTATAGTCCTGTCGGGTTTCGCCACC
TCTGACTTGAGCGTCGATTTTTGTGATGCTCGTCAGGGGGGCGGAGCCTATGGAAAAACGCCAGCAACGC
GGCCTTTTTACGGTTCCTGGCCTTTTGCTGGCCTTTTGCTCACATGTTCTTTCCTGCGTTATCCCCTGAT
TCTGTGGATAACCGTATTACCGCCTTTGAGTGAGCTGATACCGCTCGCCGCAGCCGAACGACCGAGCGCA
GCGAGTCAGTGAGCGAGGAAGCGGAAGAGCGCCCAATACGCAAACCGCCTCTCCCCGCGCGTTGGCCGAT
TCATTAATGCAGCTGGCACGACAGGTTTCCCGACTGGAAAGCGGGCAGTGAGCGCAACGCAATTAATGTG
AGTTAGCTCACTCATTAGGCACCCCAGGCTTTACACTTTATGCTTCCGGCTCGTATGTTGTGTGGAATTG
TGAGCGGATAACAATTTCACACAGGAAACAGCTATGACCATGATTACGCCAAGCGCGCAATTAACCCTCA
CTAAAGGGAACAAAAGCTGGAGCTGCAAGCTTAATGTAGTCTTATGCAATACTCTTGTAGTCTTGCAACA
TGGTAACGATGAGTTAGCAACATGCCTTACAAGGAGAGAAAAAGCACCGTGCATGCCGATTGGTGGAAGT
AAGGTGGTACGATCGTGCCTTATTAGGAAGGCAACAGACGGGTCTGACATGGATTGGACGAACCACTGAA
TTGCCGCATTGCAGAGATATTGTATTTAAGTGCCTAGCTCGATACATAAACGGGTCTCTCTGGTTAGACC
AGATCTGAGCCTGGGAGCTCTCTGGCTAACTAGGGAACCCACTGCTTAAGCCTCAATAAAGCTTGCCTTG
AGTGCTTCAAGTAGTGTGTGCCCGTCTGTTGTGTGACTCTGGTAACTAGAGATCCCTCAGACCCTTTTAG
TCAGTGTGGAAAATCTCTAGCAGTGGCGCCCGAACAGGGACTTGAAAGCGAAAGGGAAACCAGAGGAGCT
CTCTCGACGCAGGACTCGGCTTGCTGAAGCGCGCACGGCAAGAGGCGAGGGGCGGCGACTGGTGAGTACG
CCAAAAATTTTGACTAGCGGAGGCTAGAAGGAGAGAGATGGGTGCGAGAGCGTCAGTATTAAGCGGGGGA
GAATTAGATCGCGATGGGAAAAAATTCGGTTAAGGCCAGGGGGAAAGAAAAAATATAAATTAAAACATAT
AGTATGGGCAAGCAGGGAGCTAGAACGATTCGCAGTTAATCCTGGCCTGTTAGAAACATCAGAAGGCTGT
AGACAAATACTGGGACAGCTACAACCATCCCTTCAGACAGGATCAGAAGAACTTAGATCATTATATAATA
CAGTAGCAACCCTCTATTGTGTGCATCAAAGGATAGAGATAAAAGACACCAAGGAAGCTTTAGACAAGAT
AGAGGAAGAGCAAAACAAAAGTAAGACCACCGCACAGCAAGCGGCCGCTGATCTTCAGACCTGGAGGAGG
AGATATGAGGGACAATTGGAGAAGTGAATTATATAAATATAAAGTAGTAAAAATTGAACCATTAGGAGTA
GCACCCACCAAGGCAAAGAGAAGAGTGGTGCAGAGAGAAAAAAGAGCAGTGGGAATAGGAGCTTTGTTCC
TTGGGTTCTTGGGAGCAGCAGGAAGCACTATGGGCGCAGCGTCAATGACGCTGACGGTACAGGCCAGACA
ATTATTGTCTGGTATAGTGCAGCAGCAGAACAATTTGCTGAGGGCTATTGAGGCGCAACAGCATCTGTTG
CAACTCACAGTCTGGGGCATCAAGCAGCTCCAGGCAAGAATCCTGGCTGTGGAAAGATACCTAAAGGATC
AACAGCTCCTGGGGATTTGGGGTTGCTCTGGAAAACTCATTTGCACCACTGCTGTGCCTTGGAATGCTAG
TTGGAGTAATAAATCTCTGGAACAGATTTGGAATCACACGACCTGGATGGAGTGGGACAGAGAAATTAAC
AATTACACAAGCTTAATACACTCCTTAATTGAAGAATCGCAAAACCAGCAAGAAAAGAATGAACAAGAAT
TATTGGAATTAGATAAATGGGCAAGTTTGTGGAATTGGTTTAACATAACAAATTGGCTGTGGTATATAAA
ATTATTCATAATGATAGTAGGAGGCTTGGTAGGTTTAAGAATAGTTTTTGCTGTACTTTCTATAGTGAAT
AGAGTTAGGCAGGGATATTCACCATTATCGTTTCAGACCCACCTCCCAACCCCGAGGGGACCCTTGCGCC
TTTTCCAAGGCAGCCCTGGGTTTGCGCAGGGACGCGGCTGCTCTGGGCGTGGTTCCGGGAAACGCAGCGG
CGCCGACCCTGGGTCTCGCACATTCTTCACGTCCGTTCGCAGCGTCACCCGGATCTTCGCCGCTACCCTT
GTGGGCCCCCCGGCGACGCTTCCTGCTCCGCCCCTAAGTCGGGAAGGTTCCTTGCGGTTCGCGGCGTGCC
GGACGTGACAAACGGAAGCCGCACGTCTCACTAGTACCCTCGCAGACGGACAGCGCCAGGGAGCAATGGC
AGCGCGCCGACCGCGATGGGCTGTGGCCAATAGCGGCTGCTCAGCAGGGCGCGCCGAGAGCAGCGGCCGG
GAAGGGGCGGTGCGGGAGGCGGGGTGTGGGGCGGTAGTGTGGGCCCTGTTCCTGCCCGCGCGGTGTTCCG
CATTCTGCAAGCCTCCGGAGCGCACGTCGGCAGTCGGCTCCCTCGTTGACCGAATCACCGACCTCTCTCC
CCAGGGGGTACCCAGCTGTCTAGAGAATTCTAGATCTTGAGACAAATGGCAGTATTCATCCACAATTTTA
AAAGAAAAGGGGGGATTGGGGGGTACAGTGCAGGGGAAAGAATAGTAGACATAATAGCAACAGACATACA
AACTAAAGAATTACAAAAACAAATTACAAAAATTCAAAATTTTCGGGTTTATTACAGGGACAGCAGAGAT
CCACTTTGGCGCCGGCTCGAGGGGG
